>Addgene plasmid #131477 | pORANGE Dlg4-GFP KI | depositor full sequence | sequence record 252017 | pORANGE Dlg4-GFP KI sequence 9258 bps
AACGCCAGCAACGCGGCCTTTTTACGGTTCCTGGCCTTTTGCTGGCCTTTTGCTCACATGTGAGGGCCTA
TTTCCCATGATTCCTTCATATTTGCATATACGATACAAGGCTGTTAGAGAGATAATTGGAATTAATTTGA
CTGTAAACACAAAGATATTAGTACAAAATACGTGACGTAGAAAGTAATAATTTCTTGGGTAGTTTGCAGT
TTTAAAATTATGTTTTAAAATGGACTATCATATGCTTACCGTAACTTGAAAGTATTTCGATTTCTTGGCT
TTATATATCTTGTGGAAAGGACGAAACACCGAATCAGAGTCTCTCTCGGGCGTTTTAGAGCTAGAAATAG
CAAGTTAAAATAAGGCTAGTCCGTTATCAACTTGAAAAAGTGGCACCGAGTCGGTGCTTTTTTGTTTTAG
AGCTAGAAATAGCAAGTTAAAATAAGGCTAGTCCGTTTTTAGCGCGTGCGCCAATTCTGCAGACAAATGG
CTCTAGAAGCTTAATCAGAGTCTCTCTCGGGCGGGAGCGGTGGAGTGAGCAAGGGCGAGGAGCTGTTCAC
CGGGGTGGTGCCCATCCTGGTCGAGCTGGACGGCGACGTAAACGGCCACAAGTTCAGCGTGTCCGGCGAG
GGCGAGGGCGATGCCACCTACGGCAAGCTGACCCTGAAGTTCATCTGCACCACCGGCAAGCTGCCCGTGC
CCTGGCCCACCCTCGTGACCACCCTGACCTACGGCGTGCAGTGCTTCAGCCGCTACCCCGACCACATGAA
GCAGCACGACTTCTTCAAGTCCGCCATGCCCGAAGGCTACGTCCAGGAGCGCACCATCTTCTTCAAGGAC
GACGGCAACTACAAGACCCGCGCCGAGGTGAAGTTCGAGGGCGACACCCTGGTGAACCGCATCGAGCTGA
AGGGCATCGACTTCAAGGAGGACGGCAACATCCTGGGGCACAAGCTGGAGTACAACTACAACAGCCACAA
CGTCTATATCATGGCCGACAAGCAGAAGAACGGCATCAAGGTGAACTTCAAGATCCGCCACAACATCGAG
GACGGCAGCGTGCAGCTCGCCGACCACTACCAGCAGAACACCCCCATCGGCGACGGCCCCGTGCTGCTGC
CCGACAACCACTACCTGAGCACCCAGTCCGCCCTGAGCAAAGACCCCAACGAGAAGCGCGATCACATGGT
CCTGCTGGAGTTCGTGACCGCCGCCGGGATCACTCTCGGCATGGACGAGCTGTACAAGGGTTCAAAATCA
GAGTCTCTCTCGGGCGGGCTCGAGGATCCTAGGACGCGTCCTAGGACGCGTCCAGAGGTACCCGTTACAT
AACTTACGGTAAATGGCCCGCCTGGCTGACCGCCCAACGACCCCCGCCCATTGACGTCAATAGTAACGCC
AATAGGGACTTTCCATTGACGTCAATGGGTGGAGTATTTACGGTAAACTGCCCACTTGGCAGTACATCAA
GTGTATCATATGCCAAGTACGCCCCCTATTGACGTCAATGACGGTAAATGGCCCGCCTGGCATTGTGCCC
AGTACATGACCTTATGGGACTTTCCTACTTGGCAGTACATCTACGTATTAGTCATCGCTATTACCATGGT
CGAGGTGAGCCCCACGTTCTGCTTCACTCTCCCCATCTCCCCCCCCTCCCCACCCCCAATTTTGTATTTA
TTTATTTTTTAATTATTTTGTGCAGCGATGGGGGCGGGGGGGGGGGGGGGGCGCGCGCCAGGCGGGGCGG
GGCGGGGCGAGGGGCGGGGCGGGGCGAGGCGGAGAGGTGCGGCGGCAGCCAATCAGAGCGGCGCGCTCCG
AAAGTTTCCTTTTATGGCGAGGCGGCGGCGGCGGCGGCCCTATAAAAAGCGAAGCGCGCGGCGGGCGGGA
GTCGCTGCGCGCTGCCTTCGCCCCGTGCCCCGCTCCGCCGCCGCCTCGCGCCGCCCGCCCCGGCTCTGAC
TGACCGCGTTACTCCCACAGGTGAGCGGGCGGGACGGCCCTTCTCCTCCGGGCTGTAATTAGCTGAGCAA
GAGGTAAGGGTTTAAGGGATGGTTGGTTGGTGGGGTATTAATGTTTAATTACCTGGAGCACCTGCCTGAA
ATCACTTTTTTTCAGGTTGGACCGGTGCCACCATGTACCCATACGATGTTCCAGATTACGCTTCGCCGAA
GAAAAAGCGCAAGGTCGAAGCGTCCGACAAGAAGTACAGCATCGGCCTGGACATCGGCACCAACTCTGTG
GGCTGGGCCGTGATCACCGACGAGTACAAGGTGCCCAGCAAGAAATTCAAGGTGCTGGGCAACACCGACC
GGCACAGCATCAAGAAGAACCTGATCGGAGCCCTGCTGTTCGACAGCGGCGAAACAGCCGAGGCCACCCG
GCTGAAGAGAACCGCCAGAAGAAGATACACCAGACGGAAGAACCGGATCTGCTATCTGCAAGAGATCTTC
AGCAACGAGATGGCCAAGGTGGACGACAGCTTCTTCCACAGACTGGAAGAGTCCTTCCTGGTGGAAGAGG
ATAAGAAGCACGAGCGGCACCCCATCTTCGGCAACATCGTGGACGAGGTGGCCTACCACGAGAAGTACCC
CACCATCTACCACCTGAGAAAGAAACTGGTGGACAGCACCGACAAGGCCGACCTGCGGCTGATCTATCTG
GCCCTGGCCCACATGATCAAGTTCCGGGGCCACTTCCTGATCGAGGGCGACCTGAACCCCGACAACAGCG
ACGTGGACAAGCTGTTCATCCAGCTGGTGCAGACCTACAACCAGCTGTTCGAGGAAAACCCCATCAACGC
CAGCGGCGTGGACGCCAAGGCCATCCTGTCTGCCAGACTGAGCAAGAGCAGACGGCTGGAAAATCTGATC
GCCCAGCTGCCCGGCGAGAAGAAGAATGGCCTGTTCGGCAACCTGATTGCCCTGAGCCTGGGCCTGACCC
CCAACTTCAAGAGCAACTTCGACCTGGCCGAGGATGCCAAACTGCAGCTGAGCAAGGACACCTACGACGA
CGACCTGGACAACCTGCTGGCCCAGATCGGCGACCAGTACGCCGACCTGTTTCTGGCCGCCAAGAACCTG
TCCGACGCCATCCTGCTGAGCGACATCCTGAGAGTGAACACCGAGATCACCAAGGCCCCCCTGAGCGCCT
CTATGATCAAGAGATACGACGAGCACCACCAGGACCTGACCCTGCTGAAAGCTCTCGTGCGGCAGCAGCT
GCCTGAGAAGTACAAAGAGATTTTCTTCGACCAGAGCAAGAACGGCTACGCCGGCTACATTGACGGCGGA
GCCAGCCAGGAAGAGTTCTACAAGTTCATCAAGCCCATCCTGGAAAAGATGGACGGCACCGAGGAACTGC
TCGTGAAGCTGAACAGAGAGGACCTGCTGCGGAAGCAGCGGACCTTCGACAACGGCAGCATCCCCCACCA
GATCCACCTGGGAGAGCTGCACGCCATTCTGCGGCGGCAGGAAGATTTTTACCCATTCCTGAAGGACAAC
CGGGAAAAGATCGAGAAGATCCTGACCTTCCGCATCCCCTACTACGTGGGCCCTCTGGCCAGGGGAAACA
GCAGATTCGCCTGGATGACCAGAAAGAGCGAGGAAACCATCACCCCCTGGAACTTCGAGGAAGTGGTGGA
CAAGGGCGCTTCCGCCCAGAGCTTCATCGAGCGGATGACCAACTTCGATAAGAACCTGCCCAACGAGAAG
GTGCTGCCCAAGCACAGCCTGCTGTACGAGTACTTCACCGTGTATAACGAGCTGACCAAAGTGAAATACG
TGACCGAGGGAATGAGAAAGCCCGCCTTCCTGAGCGGCGAGCAGAAAAAGGCCATCGTGGACCTGCTGTT
CAAGACCAACCGGAAAGTGACCGTGAAGCAGCTGAAAGAGGACTACTTCAAGAAAATCGAGTGCTTCGAC
TCCGTGGAAATCTCCGGCGTGGAAGATCGGTTCAACGCCTCCCTGGGCACATACCACGATCTGCTGAAAA
TTATCAAGGACAAGGACTTCCTGGACAATGAGGAAAACGAGGACATTCTGGAAGATATCGTGCTGACCCT
GACACTGTTTGAGGACAGAGAGATGATCGAGGAACGGCTGAAAACCTATGCCCACCTGTTCGACGACAAA
GTGATGAAGCAGCTGAAGCGGCGGAGATACACCGGCTGGGGCAGGCTGAGCCGGAAGCTGATCAACGGCA
TCCGGGACAAGCAGTCCGGCAAGACAATCCTGGATTTCCTGAAGTCCGACGGCTTCGCCAACAGAAACTT
CATGCAGCTGATCCACGACGACAGCCTGACCTTTAAAGAGGACATCCAGAAAGCCCAGGTGTCCGGCCAG
GGCGATAGCCTGCACGAGCACATTGCCAATCTGGCCGGCAGCCCCGCCATTAAGAAGGGCATCCTGCAGA
CAGTGAAGGTGGTGGACGAGCTCGTGAAAGTGATGGGCCGGCACAAGCCCGAGAACATCGTGATCGAAAT
GGCCAGAGAGAACCAGACCACCCAGAAGGGACAGAAGAACAGCCGCGAGAGAATGAAGCGGATCGAAGAG
GGCATCAAAGAGCTGGGCAGCCAGATCCTGAAAGAACACCCCGTGGAAAACACCCAGCTGCAGAACGAGA
AGCTGTACCTGTACTACCTGCAGAATGGGCGGGATATGTACGTGGACCAGGAACTGGACATCAACCGGCT
GTCCGACTACGATGTGGACCATATCGTGCCTCAGAGCTTTCTGAAGGACGACTCCATCGACAACAAGGTG
CTGACCAGAAGCGACAAGAACCGGGGCAAGAGCGACAACGTGCCCTCCGAAGAGGTCGTGAAGAAGATGA
AGAACTACTGGCGGCAGCTGCTGAACGCCAAGCTGATTACCCAGAGAAAGTTCGACAATCTGACCAAGGC
CGAGAGAGGCGGCCTGAGCGAACTGGATAAGGCCGGCTTCATCAAGAGACAGCTGGTGGAAACCCGGCAG
ATCACAAAGCACGTGGCACAGATCCTGGACTCCCGGATGAACACTAAGTACGACGAGAATGACAAGCTGA
TCCGGGAAGTGAAAGTGATCACCCTGAAGTCCAAGCTGGTGTCCGATTTCCGGAAGGATTTCCAGTTTTA
CAAAGTGCGCGAGATCAACAACTACCACCACGCCCACGACGCCTACCTGAACGCCGTCGTGGGAACCGCC
CTGATCAAAAAGTACCCTAAGCTGGAAAGCGAGTTCGTGTACGGCGACTACAAGGTGTACGACGTGCGGA
AGATGATCGCCAAGAGCGAGCAGGAAATCGGCAAGGCTACCGCCAAGTACTTCTTCTACAGCAACATCAT
GAACTTTTTCAAGACCGAGATTACCCTGGCCAACGGCGAGATCCGGAAGCGGCCTCTGATCGAGACAAAC
GGCGAAACCGGGGAGATCGTGTGGGATAAGGGCCGGGATTTTGCCACCGTGCGGAAAGTGCTGAGCATGC
CCCAAGTGAATATCGTGAAAAAGACCGAGGTGCAGACAGGCGGCTTCAGCAAAGAGTCTATCCTGCCCAA
GAGGAACAGCGATAAGCTGATCGCCAGAAAGAAGGACTGGGACCCTAAGAAGTACGGCGGCTTCGACAGC
CCCACCGTGGCCTATTCTGTGCTGGTGGTGGCCAAAGTGGAAAAGGGCAAGTCCAAGAAACTGAAGAGTG
TGAAAGAGCTGCTGGGGATCACCATCATGGAAAGAAGCAGCTTCGAGAAGAATCCCATCGACTTTCTGGA
AGCCAAGGGCTACAAAGAAGTGAAAAAGGACCTGATCATCAAGCTGCCTAAGTACTCCCTGTTCGAGCTG
GAAAACGGCCGGAAGAGAATGCTGGCCTCTGCCGGCGAACTGCAGAAGGGAAACGAACTGGCCCTGCCCT
CCAAATATGTGAACTTCCTGTACCTGGCCAGCCACTATGAGAAGCTGAAGGGCTCCCCCGAGGATAATGA
GCAGAAACAGCTGTTTGTGGAACAGCACAAGCACTACCTGGACGAGATCATCGAGCAGATCAGCGAGTTC
TCCAAGAGAGTGATCCTGGCCGACGCTAATCTGGACAAAGTGCTGTCCGCCTACAACAAGCACCGGGATA
AGCCCATCAGAGAGCAGGCCGAGAATATCATCCACCTGTTTACCCTGACCAATCTGGGAGCCCCTGCCGC
CTTCAAGTACTTTGACACCACCATCGACCGGAAGAGGTACACCAGCACCAAAGAGGTGCTGGACGCCACC
CTGATCCACCAGAGCATCACCGGCCTGTACGAGACACGGATCGACCTGTCTCAGCTGGGAGGCGACAGCC
CCAAGAAGAAGAGAAAGGTGGAGGCCAGCTAAGAATTCTAACTAGAGCTCGCTGATCAGCCTCGACTGTG
CCTTCTAGTTGCCAGCCATCTGTTGTTTGCCCCTCCCCCGTGCCTTCCTTGACCCTGGAAGGTGCCACTC
CCACTGTCCTTTCCTAATAAAATGAGGAAATTGCATCGCATTGTCTGAGTAGGTGTCATTCTATTCTGGG
GGGTGGGGTGGGGCAGGACAGCAAGGGGGAGGATTGGGAAGAGAATAGCAGGCATGCTGGGGAGCGGCCG
CAGGAACCCCTAGTGATGGAGTTGGCCACTCCCTCTCTGCGCGCTCGCTCGCTCACTGAGGCCGGGCGAC
CAAAGGTCGCCCGACGCCCGGGCTTTGCCCGGGCGGCCTCAGTGAGCGAGCGAGCGCGCAGCTGCCTGCA
GGGGCGCCTGATGCGGTATTTTCTCCTTACGCATCTGTGCGGTATTTCACACCGCATA
[95 nt withheld, positions 6779-6873]
T
[46 nt withheld, positions 6875-6920]
C
[141 nt withheld, positions 6922-7062]
CCTTTGACGTTGGAGTCCACGTTCTTT
[37 nt withheld, positions 7090-7126]
ACTCTATCTCGGGCTATTCTTTTGATTTATAAGGGATTTTGCCGATTTCGGTCTATTGGTTAAAAAATGA
GCTGATTTAACAAAAATTTAACGCGAATTTTAACAAAATATTAACGTTTACAATTTTATGGTGCACTCTC
AGTACAATCTGCTCTGATGCCGCATAGTTAAGCCAGCCCCGACACCCGCCAACACCCGCTGACGCGCCCT
GACGGGCTTGTCTGCTCCCGGCATCCGCTTACAGACAAGCTGTGACCGTCTCCGGGAGCTGCATGTGTCA
GAGGTTTTCACCGTCATCACCGAAACGCGCGAGACGAAAGGGCCTCGTGATACGCCTATTTTTATAGGTT
AATGTCATGATAATAATGGTTTCTTAGACGTCAGGTGGCACTTTTCGGGGAAATGTGCGCGGAACCCCTA
TTTGTTTATTTTTCTAAATACATTCAAATATGTATCCGCTCATGAGACAATAACCCTGATAAATGCTTCA
ATAATATTGAAAAAGGAAGAGTATGAGTATTCAACATTTCCGTGTCGCCCTTATTCCCTTTTTTGCGGCA
TTTTGCCTTCCTGTTTTTGCTCACCCAGAAACGCTGGTGAAAGTAAAAGATGCTGAAGATCAGTTGGGTG
CACGAGTGGGTTACATCGAACTGGATCTCAACAGCGGTAAGATCCTTGAGAGTTTTCGCCCCGAAGAACG
TTTTCCAATGATGAGCACTTTTAAAGTTCTGCTATGTGGCGCGGTATTATCCCGTATTGACGCCGGGCAA
GAGCAACTCGGTCGCCGCATACACTATTCTCAGAATGACTTGGTTGAGTACTCACCAGTCACAGAAAAGC
ATCTTACGGATGGCATGACAGTAAGAGAATTATGCAGTGCTGCCATAACCATGAGTGATAACACTGCGGC
CAACTTACTTCTGACAACGATCGGAGGACCGAAGGAGCTAACCGCTTTTTTGCACAACATGGGGGATCAT
GTAACTCGCCTTGATCGTTGGGAACCGGAGCTGAATGAAGCCATACCAAACGACGAGCGTGACACCACGA
TGCCTGTAGCAATGGCAACAACGTTGCGCAAACTATTAACTGGCGAACTACTTACTCTAGCTTCCCGGCA
ACAATTAATAGACTGGATGGAGGCGGATAAAGTTGCAGGACCACTTCTGCGCTCGGCCCTTCCGGCTGGC
TGGTTTATTGCTGATAAATCTGGAGCCGGTGAGCGTGGAAGCCGCGGTATCATTGCAGCACTGGGGCCAG
ATGGTAAGCCCTCCCGTATCGTAGTTATCTACACGACGGGGAGTCAGGCAACTATGGATGAACGAAATAG
ACAGATCGCTGAGATAGGTGCCTCACTGATTAAGCATTGGTAACTGTCAGACCAAGTTTACTCATATATA
CTTTAGATTGATTTAAAACTTCATTTTTAATTTAAAAGGATCTAGGTGAAGATCCTTTTTGATAATCTCA
TGACCAAAATCCCTTAACGTGAGTTTTCGTTCCACTGAGCGTCAGACCCCGTAGAAAAGATCAAAGGATC
TTCTTGAGATCCTTTTTTTCTGCGCGTAATCTGCTGCTTGCAAACAAAAAAACCACCGCTACCAGCGGTG
GTTTGTTTGCCGGATCAAGAGCTACCAACTCTTTTTCCGAAGGTAACTGGCTTCAGCAGAGCGCAGATAC
CAAATACTGTTCTTCTAGTGTAGCCGTAGTTAGGCCACCACTTCAAGAACTCTGTAGCACCGCCTACATA
CCTCGCTCTGCTAATCCTGTTACCAGTGGCTGCTGCCAGTGGCGATAAGTCGTGTCTTACCGGGTTGGAC
TCAAGACGATAGTTACCGGATAAGGCGCAGCGGTCGGGCTGAACGGGGGGTTCGTGCACACAGCCCAGCT
TGGAGCGAACGACCTACACCGAACTGAGATACCTACAGCGTGAGCTATGAGAAAGCGCCACGCTTCCCGA
AGGGAGAAAGGCGGACAGGTATCCGGTAAGCGGCAGGGTCGGAACAGGAGAGCGCACGAGGGAGCTTCCA
GGGGGAAACGCCTGGTATCTTTATAGTCCTGTCGGGTTTCGCCACCTCTGACTTGAGCGTCGATTTTTGT
GATGCTCGTCAGGGGGGCGGAGCCTATGGAAA
Features (pLannotate 1.2.2; 19 found; start..end, strand, type, name):
     62..302     +  promoter       U6 promoter: RNA polymerase III promoter for human U6 snRNA
    332..407     +  misc_RNA       gRNA scaffold: guide RNA scaffold for the Streptococcus pyogenes CRISPR/Cas9 system
    414..457     +  misc_RNA       gRNA scaffold (fragment): guide RNA scaffold for the Streptococcus pyogenes CRISPR/Cas9 system
    535..1248    +  CDS            EGFP: EGFP is a basic (constitutively fluorescent) green fluorescent protein published in 1996, derived from Aequorea victoria. It is reported to be a rapidly-maturing weak dimer with moderate acid sensitivity.
   1323..1608    +  enhancer       CMV enhancer: human cytomegalovirus immediate early enhancer; contains an 18-bp deletion relative to the standard CMV enhancer
   1610..1887    +  promoter       chicken β-actin promoter: No description available
   1888..2115    +  intron         hybrid intron: hybrid between chicken β-actin (CBA) and minute virus of mice (MMV) introns (Gray et al., 2011)
   2136..2163    +  CDS            3xHA (fragment): three tandem HA epitope tags
   2196..3911    +  CDS            Cas9(N): N-terminal portion of Streptococcus pyogenes Cas9 (Zetsche et al., 2015)
   3798..6296    +  CDS            Cas9(C): C-terminal portion of Streptococcus pyogenes Cas9 (Zetsche et al., 2015)
   6366..6477    +  polyA_signal   bGH poly(A) signal: bovine growth hormone polyadenylation signal
   6582..6722    +  repeat_region  AAV2 ITR: inverted terminal repeat of adeno-associated virus serotype 2 inverted
   6727..6778    -  misc_feature   bom (fragment): basis of mobility region from pBR322
   6797..7252    +  rep_origin     f1 ori (sequence partly withheld): f1 bacteriophage origin of replication; arrow indicates direction of (+) strand synthesis
   7253..7302    -  misc_feature   bom (fragment): basis of mobility region from pBR322
   7404..7439    -  CDS            rop (fragment): Rop protein, which maintains plasmids at low copy number; rop
   7534..7638    +  promoter       AmpR promoter: bla
   7639..8499    +  CDS            AmpR: β-lactamase; bla; confers resistance to ampicillin, carbenicillin, and related antibiotics
   8670..9258    +  rep_origin     ori: high-copy-number ColE1/pMB1/pBR322/pUC origin of replication
