>Addgene plasmid #131477 | pORANGE Dlg4-GFP KI | addgene full sequence | sequence record 257169 | Addgene NGS Result
GGGGGGGGGGGGGGGGGGGGGGGGGGGGGGGGGGGGGGGGGGGGGGGGGGGGGGGGGGGGGGGGGGGGGG
GGGGGGGGGGGGGGGGGGGGGGGNGGGGGGGGGGGGGGGGGGGGGGGGGGGGGSGSGGGNNGGGGGGGGG
GGGGGGGGGSGGGGGGGGGGGCGGGGCGAGGCGGAGAGGTGCGGCGGCAGCCAATCAGAGCGGCGCGCTC
CGAAAGTTTCCTTTTATGGCGAGGCGGCGGCGGCGGCGGCCCTATAAAAAGCGAAGCGCGCGGCGGGCGG
GAGTCGCTGCGCGCTGCCTTCGCCCCGTGCCCCGCTCCGCCGCCGCCTCGCGCCGCCCGCCCCGGCTCTG
ACTGACCGCGTTACTCCCACAGGTGAGCGGGCGGGACGGCCCTTCTCCTCCGGGCTGTAATTAGCTGAGC
AAGAGGTAAGGGTTTAAGGGATGGTTGGTTGGTGGGGTATTAATGTTTAATTACCTGGAGCACCTGCCTG
AAATCACTTTTTTTCAGGTTGGACCGGTGCCACCATGTACCCATACGATGTTCCAGATTACGCTTCGCCG
AAGAAAAAGCGCAAGGTCGAAGCGTCCGACAAGAAGTACAGCATCGGCCTGGACATCGGCACCAACTCTG
TGGGCTGGGCCGTGATCACCGACGAGTACAAGGTGCCCAGCAAGAAATTCAAGGTGCTGGGCAACACCGA
CCGGCACAGCATCAAGAAGAACCTGATCGGAGCCCTGCTGTTCGACAGCGGCGAAACAGCCGAGGCCACC
CGGCTGAAGAGAACCGCCAGAAGAAGATACACCAGACGGAAGAACCGGATCTGCTATCTGCAAGAGATCT
TCAGCAACGAGATGGCCAAGGTGGACGACAGCTTCTTCCACAGACTGGAAGAGTCCTTCCTGGTGGAAGA
GGATAAGAAGCACGAGCGGCACCCCATCTTCGGCAACATCGTGGACGAGGTGGCCTACCACGAGAAGTAC
CCCACCATCTACCACCTGAGAAAGAAACTGGTGGACAGCACCGACAAGGCCGACCTGCGGCTGATCTATC
TGGCCCTGGCCCACATGATCAAGTTCCGGGGCCACTTCCTGATCGAGGGCGACCTGAACCCCGACAACAG
CGACGTGGACAAGCTGTTCATCCAGCTGGTGCAGACCTACAACCAGCTGTTCGAGGAAAACCCCATCAAC
GCCAGCGGCGTGGACGCCAAGGCCATCCTGTCTGCCAGACTGAGCAAGAGCAGACGGCTGGAAAATCTGA
TCGCCCAGCTGCCCGGCGAGAAGAAGAATGGCCTGTTCGGAAACCTGATTGCCCTGAGCCTGGGCCTGAC
CCCCAACTTCAAGAGCAACTTCGACCTGGCCGAGGATGCCAAACTGCAGCTGAGCAAGGACACCTACGAC
GACGACCTGGACAACCTGCTGGCCCAGATCGGCGACCAGTACGCCGACCTGTTTCTGGCCGCCAAGAACC
TGTCCGACGCCATCCTGCTGAGCGACATCCTGAGAGTGAACACCGAGATCACCAAGGCCCCCCTGAGCGC
CTCTATGATCAAGAGATACGACGAGCACCACCAGGACCTGACCCTGCTGAAAGCTCTCGTGCGGCAGCAG
CTGCCTGAGAAGTACAAAGAGATTTTCTTCGACCAGAGCAAGAACGGCTACGCCGGCTACATTGACGGCG
GAGCCAGCCAGGAAGAGTTCTACAAGTTCATCAAGCCCATCCTGGAAAAGATGGACGGCACCGAGGAACT
GCTCGTGAAGCTGAACAGAGAGGACCTGCTGCGGAAGCAGCGGACCTTCGACAACGGCAGCATCCCCCAC
CAGATCCACCTGGGAGAGCTGCACGCCATTCTGCGGCGGCAGGAAGATTTTTACCCATTCCTGAAGGACA
ACCGGGAAAAGATCGAGAAGATCCTGACCTTCCGCATCCCCTACTACGTGGGCCCTCTGGCCAGGGGAAA
CAGCAGATTCGCCTGGATGACCAGAAAGAGCGAGGAAACCATCACCCCCTGGAACTTCGAGGAAGTGGTG
GACAAGGGCGCTTCCGCCCAGAGCTTCATCGAGCGGATGACCAACTTCGATAAGAACCTGCCCAACGAGA
AGGTGCTGCCCAAGCACAGCCTGCTGTACGAGTACTTCACCGTGTATAACGAGCTGACCAAAGTGAAATA
CGTGACCGAGGGAATGAGAAAGCCCGCCTTCCTGAGCGGCGAGCAGAAAAAGGCCATCGTGGACCTGCTG
TTCAAGACCAACCGGAAAGTGACCGTGAAGCAGCTGAAAGAGGACTACTTCAAGAAAATCGAGTGCTTCG
ACTCCGTGGAAATCTCCGGCGTGGAAGATCGGTTCAACGCCTCCCTGGGCACATACCACGATCTGCTGAA
AATTATCAAGGACAAGGACTTCCTGGACAATGAGGAAAACGAGGACATTCTGGAAGATATCGTGCTGACC
CTGACACTGTTTGAGGACAGAGAGATGATCGAGGAACGGCTGAAAACCTATGCCCACCTGTTCGACGACA
AAGTGATGAAGCAGCTGAAGCGGCGGAGATACACCGGCTGGGGCAGGCTGAGCCGGAAGCTGATCAACGG
CATCCGGGACAAGCAGTCCGGCAAGACAATCCTGGATTTCCTGAAGTCCGACGGCTTCGCCAACAGAAAC
TTCATGCAGCTGATCCACGACGACAGCCTGACCTTTAAAGAGGACATCCAGAAAGCCCAGGTGTCCGGCC
AGGGCGATAGCCTGCACGAGCACATTGCCAATCTGGCCGGCAGCCCCGCCATTAAGAAGGGCATCCTGCA
GACAGTGAAGGTGGTGGACGAGCTCGTGAAAGTGATGGGCCGGCACAAGCCCGAGAACATCGTGATCGAA
ATGGCCAGAGAGAACCAGACCACCCAGAAGGGACAGAAGAACAGCCGCGAGAGAATGAAGCGGATCGAAG
AGGGCATCAAAGAGCTGGGCAGCCAGATCCTGAAAGAACACCCCGTGGAAAACACCCAGCTGCAGAACGA
GAAGCTGTACCTGTACTACCTGCAGAATGGGCGGGATATGTACGTGGACCAGGAACTGGACATCAACCGG
CTGTCCGACTACGATGTGGACCATATCGTGCCTCAGAGCTTTCTGAAGGACGACTCCATCGACAACAAGG
TGCTGACCAGAAGCGACAAGAACCGGGGCAAGAGCGACAACGTGCCCTCCGAAGAGGTCGTGAAGAAGAT
GAAGAACTACTGGCGGCAGCTGCTGAACGCCAAGCTGATTACCCAGAGAAAGTTCGACAATCTGACCAAG
GCCGAGAGAGGCGGCCTGAGCGAACTGGATAAGGCCGGCTTCATCAAGAGACAGCTGGTGGAAACCCGGC
AGATCACAAAGCACGTGGCACAGATCCTGGACTCCCGGATGAACACTAAGTACGACGAGAATGACAAGCT
GATCCGGGAAGTGAAAGTGATCACCCTGAAGTCCAAGCTGGTGTCCGATTTCCGGAAGGATTTCCAGTTT
TACAAAGTGCGCGAGATCAACAACTACCACCACGCCCACGACGCCTACCTGAACGCCGTCGTGGGAACCG
CCCTGATCAAAAAGTACCCTAAGCTGGAAAGCGAGTTCGTGTACGGCGACTACAAGGTGTACGACGTGCG
GAAGATGATCGCCAAGAGCGAGCAGGAAATCGGCAAGGCTACCGCCAAGTACTTCTTCTACAGCAACATC
ATGAACTTTTTCAAGACCGAGATTACCCTGGCCAACGGCGAGATCCGGAAGCGGCCTCTGATCGAGACAA
ACGGCGAAACCGGGGAGATCGTGTGGGATAAGGGCCGGGATTTTGCCACCGTGCGGAAAGTGCTGAGCAT
GCCCCAAGTGAATATCGTGAAAAAGACCGAGGTGCAGACAGGCGGCTTCAGCAAAGAGTCTATCCTGCCC
AAGAGGAACAGCGATAAGCTGATCGCCAGAAAGAAGGACTGGGACCCTAAGAAGTACGGCGGCTTCGACA
GCCCCACCGTGGCCTATTCTGTGCTGGTGGTGGCCAAAGTGGAAAAGGGCAAGTCCAAGAAACTGAAGAG
TGTGAAAGAGCTGCTGGGGATCACCATCATGGAAAGAAGCAGCTTCGAGAAGAATCCCATCGACTTTCTG
GAAGCCAAGGGCTACAAAGAAGTGAAAAAGGACCTGATCATCAAGCTGCCTAAGTACTCCCTGTTCGAGC
TGGAAAACGGCCGGAAGAGAATGCTGGCCTCTGCCGGCGAACTGCAGAAGGGAAACGAACTGGCCCTGCC
CTCCAAATATGTGAACTTCCTGTACCTGGCCAGCCACTATGAGAAGCTGAAGGGCTCCCCCGAGGATAAT
GAGCAGAAACAGCTGTTTGTGGAACAGCACAAGCACTACCTGGACGAGATCATCGAGCAGATCAGCGAGT
TCTCCAAGAGAGTGATCCTGGCCGACGCTAATCTGGACAAAGTGCTGTCCGCCTACAACAAGCACCGGGA
TAAGCCCATCAGAGAGCAGGCCGAGAATATCATCCACCTGTTTACCCTGACCAATCTGGGAGCCCCTGCC
GCCTTCAAGTACTTTGACACCACCATCGACCGGAAGAGGTACACCAGCACCAAAGAGGTGCTGGACGCCA
CCCTGATCCACCAGAGCATCACCGGCCTGTACGAGACACGGATCGACCTGTCTCAGCTGGGAGGCGACAG
CCCCAAGAAGAAGAGAAAGGTGGAGGCCAGCTAAGAATTCTAACTAGAGCTCGCTGATCAGCCTCGACTG
TGCCTTCTAGTTGCCAGCCATCTGTTGTTTGCCCCTCCCCCGTGCCTTCCTTGACCCTGGAAGGTGCCAC
TCCCACTGTCCTTTCCTAATAAAATGAGGAAATTGCATCGCATTGTCTGAGTAGGTGTCATTCTATTCTG
GGGGGTGGGGTGGGGCAGGACAGCAAGGGGGAGGATTGGGAAGAGAATAGCAGGCATGCTGGGGAGCGGC
CGCAGGAACCCCTAGTGATGGAGTTGGCCACTCCCTCTCTGCGCGCTCGCTCGCTCACTGAGGCCGGGCG
ACCAAAGGTCGCCCGACGCCCGGGCTTTGCCCGGGCGGCCTCAGTGAGCGAGCGAGCGCGCAGCTGCCTG
CAGGGGCGCCTGATGCGGTATTTTCTCCTTACGCATCTGTGCGGTATTTCACACCGCATA
[95 nt withheld, positions 5171-5265]
T
[46 nt withheld, positions 5267-5312]
C
[141 nt withheld, positions 5314-5454]
CCTTTGACGTTGGAGTCCACGTTCTTT
[37 nt withheld, positions 5482-5518]
ACTCTATCTCGGGCTATTCTTTTGATTTATAAGGGATTTTGCCGATTTCGGTCTATTGGTTAAAAAATGA
GCTGATTTAACAAAAATTTAACGCGAATTTTAACAAAATATTAACGTTTACAATTTTATGGTGCACTCTC
AGTACAATCTGCTCTGATGCCGCATAGTTAAGCCAGCCCCGACACCCGCCAACACCCGCTGACGCGCCCT
GACGGGCTTGTCTGCTCCCGGCATCCGCTTACAGACAAGCTGTGACCGTCTCCGGGAGCTGCATGTGTCA
GAGGTTTTCACCGTCATCACCGAAACGCGCGAGACGAAAGGGCCTCGTGATACGCCTATTTTTATAGGTT
AATGTCATGATAATAATGGTTTCTTAGACGTCAGGTGGCACTTTTCGGGGAAATGTGCGCGGAACCCCTA
TTTGTTTATTTTTCTAAATACATTCAAATATGTATCCGCTCATGAGACAATAACCCTGATAAATGCTTCA
ATAATATTGAAAAAGGAAGAGTATGAGTATTCAACATTTCCGTGTCGCCCTTATTCCCTTTTTTGCGGCA
TTTTGCCTTCCTGTTTTTGCTCACCCAGAAACGCTGGTGAAAGTAAAAGATGCTGAAGATCAGTTGGGTG
CACGAGTGGGTTACATCGAACTGGATCTCAACAGCGGTAAGATCCTTGAGAGTTTTCGCCCCGAAGAACG
TTTTCCAATGATGAGCACTTTTAAAGTTCTGCTATGTGGCGCGGTATTATCCCGTATTGACGCCGGGCAA
GAGCAACTCGGTCGCCGCATACACTATTCTCAGAATGACTTGGTTGAGTACTCACCAGTCACAGAAAAGC
ATCTTACGGATGGCATGACAGTAAGAGAATTATGCAGTGCTGCCATAACCATGAGTGATAACACTGCGGC
CAACTTACTTCTGACAACGATCGGAGGACCGAAGGAGCTAACCGCTTTTTTGCACAACATGGGGGATCAT
GTAACTCGCCTTGATCGTTGGGAACCGGAGCTGAATGAAGCCATACCAAACGACGAGCGTGACACCACGA
TGCCTGTAGCAATGGCAACAACGTTGCGCAAACTATTAACTGGCGAACTACTTACTCTAGCTTCCCGGCA
ACAATTAATAGACTGGATGGAGGCGGATAAAGTTGCAGGACCACTTCTGCGCTCGGCCCTTCCGGCTGGC
TGGTTTATTGCTGATAAATCTGGAGCCGGTGAGCGTGGAAGCCGCGGTATCATTGCAGCACTGGGGCCAG
ATGGTAAGCCCTCCCGTATCGTAGTTATCTACACGACGGGGAGTCAGGCAACTATGGATGAACGAAATAG
ACAGATCGCTGAGATAGGTGCCTCACTGATTAAGCATTGGTAACTGTCAGACCAAGTTTACTCATATATA
CTTTAGATTGATTTAAAACTTCATTTTTAATTTAAAAGGATCTAGGTGAAGATCCTTTTTGATAATCTCA
TGACCAAAATCCCTTAACGTGAGTTTTCGTTCCACTGAGCGTCAGACCCCGTAGAAAAGATCAAAGGATC
TTCTTGAGATCCTTTTTTTCTGCGCGTAATCTGCTGCTTGCAAACAAAAAAACCACCGCTACCAGCGGTG
GTTTGTTTGCCGGATCAAGAGCTACCAACTCTTTTTCCGAAGGTAACTGGCTTCAGCAGAGCGCAGATAC
CAAATACTGTTCTTCTAGTGTAGCCGTAGTTAGGCCACCACTTCAAGAACTCTGTAGCACCGCCTACATA
CCTCGCTCTGCTAATCCTGTTACCAGTGGCTGCTGCCAGTGGCGATAAGTCGTGTCTTACCGGGTTGGAC
TCAAGACGATAGTTACCGGATAAGGCGCAGCGGTCGGGCTGAACGGGGGGTTCGTGCACACAGCCCAGCT
TGGAGCGAACGACCTACACCGAACTGAGATACCTACAGCGTGAGCTATGAGAAAGCGCCACGCTTCCCGA
AGGGAGAAAGGCGGACAGGTATCCGGTAAGCGGCAGGGTCGGAACAGGAGAGCGCACGAGGGAGCTTCCA
GGGGGAAACGCCTGGTATCTTTATAGTCCTGTCGGGTTTCGCCACCTCTGACTTGAGCGTCGATTTTTGT
GATGCTCGTCAGGGGGGCGGAGCCTATGGAAAAACGCCAGCAACGCGGCCTTTTTACGGTTCCTGGCCTT
TTGCTGGCCTTTTGCTCACATGTGAGGGCCTATTTCCCATGATTCCTTCATATTTGCATATACGATACAA
GGCTGTTAGAGAGATAATTGGAATTAATTTGACTGTAAACACAAAGATATTAGTACAAAATACGTGACGT
AGAAAGTAATAATTTCTTGGGTAGTTTGCAGTTTTAAAATTATGTTTTAAAATGGACTATCATATGCTTA
CCGTAACTTGAAAGTATTTCGATTTCTTGGCTTTATATATCTTGTGGAAAGGACGAAACACCGAATCAGA
GTCTCTCTCGGGCGTTTTAGAGCTAGAAATAGCAAGTTAAAATAAGGCTAGTCCGTTATCAACTTGAAAA
AGTGGCACCGAGTCGGTGCTTTTTTGTTTTAGAGCTAGAAATAGCAAGTTAAAATAAGGCTAGTCCGTTT
TTAGCGCGTGCGCCAATTCTGCAGACAAATGGCTCTAGAAGCTTAATCAGAGTCTCTCTCGGGCGGGAGC
GGTGGAGTGAGCAAGGGCGAGGAGCTGTTCACCGGGGTGGTGCCCATCCTGGTCGAGCTGGACGGCGACG
TAAACGGCCACAAGTTCAGCGTGTCCGGCGAGGGCGAGGGCGATGCCACCTACGGCAAGCTGACCCTGAA
GTTCATCTGCACCACCGGCAAGCTGCCCGTGCCCTGGCCCACCCTCGTGACCACCCTGACCTACGGCGTG
CAGTGCTTCAGCCGCTACCCCGACCACATGAAGCAGCACGACTTCTTCAAGTCCGCCATGCCCGAAGGCT
ACGTCCAGGAGCGCACCATCTTCTTCAAGGACGACGGCAACTACAAGACCCGCGCCGAGGTGAAGTTCGA
GGGCGACACCCTGGTGAACCGCATCGAGCTGAAGGGCATCGACTTCAAGGAGGACGGCAACATCCTGGGG
CACAAGCTGGAGTACAACTACAACAGCCACAACGTCTATATCATGGCCGACAAGCAGAAGAACGGCATCA
AGGTGAACTTCAAGATCCGCCACAACATCGAGGACGGCAGCGTGCAGCTCGCCGACCACTACCAGCAGAA
CACCCCCATCGGCGACGGCCCCGTGCTGCTGCCCGACAACCACTACCTGAGCACCCAGTCCGCCCTGAGC
AAAGACCCCAACGAGAAGCGCGATCACATGGTCCTGCTGGAGTTCGTGACCGCCGCCGGGATCACTCTCG
GCATGGACGAGCTGTACAAGGGTTCAAAATCAGAGTCTCTCTCGGGCGGGCTCGAGGATCCTAGGACGCG
TCCTAGGACGCGTCCAGAGGTACCCGTTACATAACTTACGGTAAATGGCCCGCCTGGCTGACCGCCCAAC
GACCCCCGCCCATTGACGTCAATAGTAACGCCAATAGGGACTTTCCATTGACGTCAATGGGTGGAGTATT
TACGGTAAACTGCCCACTTGGCAGTACATCAAGTGTATCATATGCCAAGTACGCCCCCTATTGACGTCAA
TGACGGTAAATGGCCCGCCTGGCATTGTGCCCAGTACATGACCTTATGGGACTTTCCTACTTGGCAGTAC
ATCTACGTATTAGTCATCGCTATTACCATGGTCGAGGTGAGCCCCACGTTCTGCTTCACTCTCCCCATCT
CCCCCCCCTCCCCACCCCCAATTTTGTATTTATTTATTTTTTAATTATTTTGTGCAGCGATGGGGGCGGG
GGGGGGGGGGGGGGGSGCCGCCGGGGGGGGGGGGGGGGGGGGGGGGGGGGGGGGGGGGGGGGGGGGGGGG
GGGGGGGGGGGGSGANGGGGGGGGGGGGGGGGGGGGGKGGGGKKKGGGGGGGGGGGGGGGGGGGGGG
Features (pLannotate 1.2.2; 25 found; start..end, strand, type, name):
      1..22      +  promoter       chicken β-actin promoter (fragment): No description available
    132..279     +  promoter       chicken β-actin promoter (fragment): contains a 21-bp deletion relative to the standard chicken β-actin promoter
    280..507     +  intron         hybrid intron: hybrid between chicken β-actin (CBA) and minute virus of mice (MMV) introns (Gray et al., 2011)
    528..555     +  CDS            3xHA (fragment): three tandem HA epitope tags
    588..2189    +  CDS            Cas9(N): N-terminal portion of Streptococcus pyogenes Cas9 (Zetsche et al., 2015)
   2190..4688    +  CDS            Cas9(C): C-terminal portion of Streptococcus pyogenes Cas9 (Zetsche et al., 2015)
   4758..4869    +  polyA_signal   bGH poly(A) signal: bovine growth hormone polyadenylation signal
   4974..5114    +  repeat_region  AAV2 ITR: inverted terminal repeat of adeno-associated virus serotype 2 inverted
   5119..5170    -  misc_feature   bom (fragment): basis of mobility region from pBR322
   5189..5644    +  rep_origin     f1 ori (sequence partly withheld): f1 bacteriophage origin of replication; arrow indicates direction of (+) strand synthesis
   5645..5694    -  misc_feature   bom (fragment): basis of mobility region from pBR322
   5796..5831    -  CDS            rop (fragment): Rop protein, which maintains plasmids at low copy number; rop
   5926..6030    +  promoter       AmpR promoter: bla
   6031..6891    +  CDS            AmpR: β-lactamase; bla; confers resistance to ampicillin, carbenicillin, and related antibiotics
   7062..7650    +  rep_origin     ori: high-copy-number ColE1/pMB1/pBR322/pUC origin of replication
   7712..7952    +  promoter       U6 promoter: RNA polymerase III promoter for human U6 snRNA
   7982..8057    +  misc_RNA       gRNA scaffold: guide RNA scaffold for the Streptococcus pyogenes CRISPR/Cas9 system
   8064..8107    +  misc_RNA       gRNA scaffold (fragment): guide RNA scaffold for the Streptococcus pyogenes CRISPR/Cas9 system
   8185..8898    +  CDS            EGFP: EGFP is a basic (constitutively fluorescent) green fluorescent protein published in 1996, derived from Aequorea victoria. It is reported to be a rapidly-maturing weak dimer with moderate acid sensitivity.
   8973..9258    +  enhancer       CMV enhancer: human cytomegalovirus immediate early enhancer; contains an 18-bp deletion relative to the standard CMV enhancer
   9260..9381    +  promoter       chicken β-actin promoter (fragment): contains a 21-bp deletion relative to the standard chicken β-actin promoter
   9391..9412    +  promoter       chicken β-actin promoter (fragment): No description available
   9428..9449    +  promoter       chicken β-actin promoter (fragment): No description available
   9455..9475    +  promoter       chicken β-actin promoter (fragment): contains a 21-bp deletion relative to the standard chicken β-actin promoter
   9484..9505    +  promoter       chicken β-actin promoter (fragment): contains a 21-bp deletion relative to the standard chicken β-actin promoter
