[The description below was written by a language model from this plasmid's Addgene catalogue record and pLannotate feature annotations shown in this document.]
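Description:
pORANGE Dlg4-GFP KI is a mammalian expression plasmid built on the pORANGE backbone for CRISPR/Cas9-mediated knock-in tagging of an endogenous gene, here Dlg4, which encodes the postsynaptic scaffold PSD95. According to the record, it places a GFP tag near the C-terminus of PSD95, at amino acid position R721. It is propagated in E. coli as a high-copy plasmid through a ColE1/pUC-type origin with ampicillin selection (AmpR), and it also carries an f1 phage origin.

The plasmid combines all the editing components in one molecule. A human U6 RNA polymerase III promoter drives a guide RNA built on the Streptococcus pyogenes scaffold; the short gap between promoter and scaffold is where the target-specific spacer would sit, although the annotation does not label it. A second, partial scaffold fragment is also annotated just downstream. Next comes a promoterless EGFP coding sequence that serves as the donor for integration at the Cas9-cut genomic site, so that fluorescence reports PSD95 expressed from its native locus rather than from overexpression. A hybrid CMV enhancer/chicken β-actin promoter with a chimeric intron then drives S. pyogenes Cas9, annotated as contiguous N- and C-terminal portions and preceded by an HA tag fragment, ending in a bGH polyadenylation signal. Only a single AAV2 ITR is annotated, so the tables give no evidence of a complete AAV packaging cassette.

The depositor sequence and the repository's sequencing result show the same parts in the same order. The sequencing result is about 250 nt longer, with the chicken β-actin promoter broken into several fragments. The record associates the construct with a toolbox for epitope tagging of endogenous proteins in neurons.
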