Addgene plasmid #131477: pORANGE Dlg4-GFP KI
Purpose: Endogenous tagging of PSD95: C-terminal (amino acid position: R721)
Depositing lab: Harold MacGillavry. Depositing organization: Utrecht University. Publication: ORANGE: A CRISPR/Cas9-based genome editing toolbox for epitope tagging of endogenous proteins in neurons. Willems J, de Jong APH, Scheefhals N, Mertens E, Catsburg LAE, Poorthuis RB, de Winter F, Verhaagen J, Meye FJ, MacGillavry HD. PLoS Biol. 2020 Apr 10;18(4):e3000665. doi: 10.1371/journal.pbio.3000665. PubMed 32275651.
Backbone
  Vector backbone: pORANGE
  Backbone size w/o insert (bp): 9257
  Vector type: Mammalian Expression
Growth in bacteria
  Bacterial resistance: Ampicillin, 100 μg/mL
  Growth temperature: 37°C
  Growth strain: DH5alpha
  Copy number: High Copy
Gene/Insert
  Cloning method: Restriction Enzyme; 5′ cloning site Unknown (unknown if destroyed); 3′ cloning site Unknown (unknown if destroyed)
  Sequencing primers: 5′ aaggctgttagagagataattggaa; 3′ cgggccatttaccgtaagtt
Terms and licenses: Academic/Nonprofit Terms; Industry Terms: Not Available to Industry
How to cite: pORANGE Dlg4-GFP KI was a gift from Harold MacGillavry (Addgene plasmid # 131477 ; http://n2t.net/addgene:131477 ; RRID:Addgene_131477)
